Addgene plasmid #207688: qTAG-N-Puro-moxGFP
Purpose: (Empty Backbone) Empty N-terminus donor cassette. Integrate homology arms to target the N-terminus insertion of a Puro-2A-moxGFP cassette
Depositing lab: Laurence Pelletier. Depositing organization: Sinai Health System. Publication: qTAG: an adaptable plasmid scaffold for CRISPR-based endogenous tagging. Philip R, Sharma A, Matellan L, Erpf AC, Hsu WH, Tkach JM, Wyatt HDM, Pelletier L. EMBO J. 2024 Dec 12. doi: 10.1038/s44318-024-00337-5. PubMed 39668248.
Backbone
  Vector backbone: pUC19
  Backbone manufacturer: Invitrogen
  Backbone size (bp): 2686
  Vector type: Mammalian Expression, CRISPR ; Donor Cassette
  Selectable markers: Puromycin
Growth in bacteria
  Bacterial resistance: Ampicillin, 100 μg/mL
  Growth temperature: 37°C
  Growth strain: DH5alpha
  Copy number: High Copy
Gene/Insert
  Gene/Insert name: None
Terms and licenses: Academic/Nonprofit Terms; Industry Terms: Not Available to Industry
Depositor comments: Please visit https://www.biorxiv.org/content/10.1101/2023.11.01.565029v3 for bioRxiv preprint.
How to cite: qTAG-N-Puro-moxGFP was a gift from Laurence Pelletier (Addgene plasmid # 207688 ; http://n2t.net/addgene:207688 ; RRID:Addgene_207688)
