[The description below was written by a language model from this plasmid's Addgene catalogue record and pLannotate feature annotations shown in this document.]
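Description:
qTAG-N-Puro-moxGFP is an empty donor-cassette backbone from the qTAG series of scaffolds for CRISPR-based endogenous tagging in mammalian cells. It is built on pUC19 and totals about 4.25 kb in the sequenced record. Propagation in E. coli relies on the high-copy ColE1/pUC origin and the β-lactamase (AmpR) gene with its own promoter. Remnants of the pUC lac region (lacZα fragment, lac promoter and operator, CAP site) flank the cassette, and short matches to bom, rop and lacI are annotated only as fragments of backbone sequence.

The payload is a promoterless tagging module rather than an expression unit, and no gene insert is recorded. It consists of a puromycin N-acetyltransferase coding sequence bracketed by lox71 and lox66 sites, followed by moxGFP, a monomeric, rapidly maturing green fluorescent protein derived from Aequorea victoria. The catalogue describes the arrangement as Puro-2A-moxGFP, although the 2A element itself is not annotated in the feature table. No mammalian promoter is annotated, consistent with a design in which expression depends on in-frame integration at the target locus.

Users add homology arms for a gene of interest so that CRISPR-induced homology-directed repair inserts the cassette at the N-terminus of the endogenous protein. The native promoter would then drive both puromycin resistance, allowing enrichment of edited cells, and a moxGFP fusion to the target, with the 2A separating the two products. The lox71/lox66 pair, mutant loxP sites recognised by Cre recombinase, presumably permits later excision of the selection marker, though the record does not state this explicitly.
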