Features (pLannotate 1.2.2; 14 found; start..end, strand, type, name):
    137..236     +  misc_feature   bom (fragment): basis of mobility region from pBR322
    242..399     -  CDS            lacZα (fragment): LacZα fragment of β-galactosidase; lacZ fragment
    423..456     +  protein_bind   lox71: Left element (LE) mutant of loxP (Araki et al., 2010). Cre-mediated recombination occurs in the 8-bp core sequence (GCATACAT). Cre recombinase
    465..1061    +  CDS            PuroR (fragment): puromycin N-acetyltransferase; pac from Streptomyces; confers resistance to puromycin
   1134..1167    +  protein_bind   lox66: Right element (RE) mutant of loxP (Araki et al., 2010). Cre-mediated recombination occurs in the 8-bp core sequence (GCATACAT). Cre recombinase
   1248..1964    +  CDS            moxGFP: moxGFP is a basic (constitutively fluorescent) green fluorescent protein published in 2015, derived from Aequorea victoria. It is reported to be a rapidly-maturing monomer.
   2055..2071    -  protein_bind   lac operator: The lac repressor binds to the lac operator to inhibit transcription in E. coli. This inhibition can be relieved by adding lactose or isopropyl-β-D-thiogalactopyranoside (IPTG). lac repressor encoded by lacI
   2079..2109    -  promoter       lac promoter: promoter for the E. coli lac operon
   2124..2145    -  protein_bind   CAP binding site: CAP binding activates transcription in the presence of cAMP. E. coli catabolite activator protein
   2158..2250    -  CDS            lacI (fragment): lac repressor; lacI; The lac repressor binds to the lac operator to inhibit transcription in E. coli. This inhibition can be relieved by adding lactose or isopropyl-β-D-thiogalactopyranoside (IPTG).
   2433..3021    -  rep_origin     ori: high-copy-number ColE1/pMB1/pBR322/pUC origin of replication
   3192..4052    -  CDS            AmpR: β-lactamase; bla; confers resistance to ampicillin, carbenicillin, and related antibiotics
   4053..4157    -  promoter       AmpR promoter: bla
   4252..35      +  CDS            rop (fragment) (across the origin): Rop protein, which maintains plasmids at low copy number; rop
>Addgene plasmid #207688 | qTAG-N-Puro-moxGFP | addgene full sequence | sequence record 413751 | Addgene NGS Result
TCGCGCGTTTCGGTGATGACGGTGAAAACCTCTGACACATGCAGCTCCCGGAGACGGTCACAGCTTGTCT
GTAAGCGGATGCCGGGAGCAGACAAGCCCGTCAGGGCGCGTCAGCGGGTGTTGGCGGGTGTCGGGGCTGG
CTTAACTATGCGGCATCAGAGCAGATTGTACTGAGAGTGCACCATATGCGGTGTGAAATACCGCACAGAT
GCGTAAGGAGAAAATACCGCATCAGGCGCCATTCGCCATTCAGGCTGCGCAACTGTTGGGAAGGGCGATC
GGTGCGGGCCTCTTCGCTATTACGCCAGCTGGCGAAAGGGGGATGTGCTGCAAGGCGATTAAGTTGGGTA
ACGCCAGGGTTTTCCCAGTCACGACGTTGTAAAACGACGGCCAGTGAATTCGGCAAGAGCAAGACCGGTA
GCTACCGTTCGTATAGCATACATTATACGAAGTTATCTGCTAGCATGACCGAGTACAAGCCCACGGTGCG
CCTCGCCACCCGCGACGACGTCCCCAGGGCCGTACGCACCCTCGCCGCCGCGTTCGCCGACTACCCCGCC
ACGCGCCACACCGTCGATCCGGACCGCCACATCGAGCGGGTCACCGAGCTGCAAGAACTCTTCCTCACGC
GCGTCGGGCTCGACATCGGCAAGGTGTGGGTCGCGGACGACGGCGCCGCGGTGGCGGTCTGGACCACGCC
GGAGAGCGTCGAAGCGGGGGCGGTGTTCGCCGAGATCGGCCCGCGCATGGCCGAGTTGAGCGGTTCCCGG
CTGGCCGCGCAGCAACAGATGGAAGGCCTCCTGGCGCCGCACCGGCCCAAGGAGCCCGCGTGGTTCCTGG
CCACCGTCGGCGTCTCGCCCGACCACCAGGGCAAGGGTCTGGGCAGCGCCGTCGTGCTCCCCGGAGTGGA
GGCGGCCGAGCGCGCCGGGGTGCCCGCCTTCCTGGAGACCTCCGCGCCCCGCAACCTCCCCTTCTACGAG
CGGCTCGGCTTCACCGTCACCGCCGACGTCGAGGTGCCCGAAGGACCGCGCACCTGGTGCATGACCCGCA
AGCCCGGTGCCGGATCCGGAGCTACTAACTTCAGCCTGCTGAAGCAGGCCGGAGACGTGGAGGAGAACCC
TGGACCTTCTAGAATAACTTCGTATAGCATACATTATACGAACGGTAGCACGCGTGGAGGTGGCGGTTCC
GGCAAGCCCATCCCCAACCCCCTGCTGGGCCTGGACAGCACCGGAGGTGGCGGATCAATGGTGAGCAAGG
GCGAGGAGCTGTTCACCGGGGTGGTGCCCATCCTGGTCGAGCTGGACGGCGACGTGAACGGCCACAAGTT
CTCCGTGCGGGGCGAGGGCGAGGGCGATGCCACCAACGGCAAGCTGACCCTGAAGTTCATCAGCACCACC
GGCAAGCTGCCCGTGCCCTGGCCCACCCTCGTGACCACCCTGACCTACGGCGTGCAGAGCTTCTCCCGCT
ACCCCGACCACATGAAGCGCCACGACTTCTTCAAGAGCGCCATGCCCGAAGGCTACGTCCAGGAGCGCAC
CATCTCCTTCAAGGACGACGGCACCTACAAGACCCGCGCCGAGGTGAAGTTCGAGGGCGACACCCTGGTG
AACCGCATCGAGCTGAAGGGCATCGACTTCAAGGAGGACGGCAACATCCTGGGGCACAAGCTGGAGTACA
ACTTCAACTCCCACAACGTCTATATCACCGCCGACAAGCAGAAGAACGGCATCAAGGCCAACTTCAAGAT
CCGCCATAACGTGGAGGACGGCTCCGTGCAGCTCGCCGACCACTACCAGCAGAACACCCCCATCGGCGAC
GGCCCCGTGCTGCTGCCCGACAACCACTACCTGTCCACCCAGTCCAAGCTGTCCAAAGACCCCAACGAGA
AGCGCGATCACATGGTCCTGCTGGAGTTCGTGACCGCCGCCGGGATCACTCACGGCATGGACGAGCTGTA
CAAGGGTGGAGGCGGATCTCTCGAGGGAGGAAGCGGAGGATCTGGCGGTACCAAGCTTGGCGTAATCATG
GTCATAGCTGTTTCCTGTGTGAAATTGTTATCCGCTCACAATTCCACACAACATACGAGCCGGAAGCATA
AAGTGTAAAGCCTGGGGTGCCTAATGAGTGAGCTAACTCACATTAATTGCGTTGCGCTCACTGCCCGCTT
TCCAGTCGGGAAACCTGTCGTGCCAGCTGCATTAATGAATCGGCCAACGCGCGGGGAGAGGCGGTTTGCG
TATTGGGCGCTCTTCCGCTTCCTCGCTCACTGACTCGCTGCGCTCGGTCGTTCGGCTGCGGCGAGCGGTA
TCAGCTCACTCAAAGGCGGTAATACGGTTATCCACAGAATCAGGGGATAACGCAGGAAAGAACATGTGAG
CAAAAGGCCAGCAAAAGGCCAGGAACCGTAAAAAGGCCGCGTTGCTGGCGTTTTTCCATAGGCTCCGCCC
CCCTGACGAGCATCACAAAAATCGACGCTCAAGTCAGAGGTGGCGAAACCCGACAGGACTATAAAGATAC
CAGGCGTTTCCCCCTGGAAGCTCCCTCGTGCGCTCTCCTGTTCCGACCCTGCCGCTTACCGGATACCTGT
CCGCCTTTCTCCCTTCGGGAAGCGTGGCGCTTTCTCATAGCTCACGCTGTAGGTATCTCAGTTCGGTGTA
GGTCGTTCGCTCCAAGCTGGGCTGTGTGCACGAACCCCCCGTTCAGCCCGACCGCTGCGCCTTATCCGGT
AACTATCGTCTTGAGTCCAACCCGGTAAGACACGACTTATCGCCACTGGCAGCAGCCACTGGTAACAGGA
TTAGCAGAGCGAGGTATGTAGGCGGTGCTACAGAGTTCTTGAAGTGGTGGCCTAACTACGGCTACACTAG
AAGAACAGTATTTGGTATCTGCGCTCTGCTGAAGCCAGTTACCTTCGGAAAAAGAGTTGGTAGCTCTTGA
TCCGGCAAACAAACCACCGCTGGTAGCGGTGGTTTTTTTGTTTGCAAGCAGCAGATTACGCGCAGAAAAA
AAGGATCTCAAGAAGATCCTTTGATCTTTTCTACGGGGTCTGACGCTCAGTGGAACGAAAACTCACGTTA
AGGGATTTTGGTCATGAGATTATCAAAAAGGATCTTCACCTAGATCCTTTTAAATTAAAAATGAAGTTTT
AAATCAATCTAAAGTATATATGAGTAAACTTGGTCTGACAGTTACCAATGCTTAATCAGTGAGGCACCTA
TCTCAGCGATCTGTCTATTTCGTTCATCCATAGTTGCCTGACTCCCCGTCGTGTAGATAACTACGATACG
GGAGGGCTTACCATCTGGCCCCAGTGCTGCAATGATACCGCGAGACCCACGCTCACCGGCTCCAGATTTA
TCAGCAATAAACCAGCCAGCCGGAAGGGCCGAGCGCAGAAGTGGTCCTGCAACTTTATCCGCCTCCATCC
AGTCTATTAATTGTTGCCGGGAAGCTAGAGTAAGTAGTTCGCCAGTTAATAGTTTGCGCAACGTTGTTGC
CATTGCTACAGGCATCGTGGTGTCACGCTCGTCGTTTGGTATGGCTTCATTCAGCTCCGGTTCCCAACGA
TCAAGGCGAGTTACATGATCCCCCATGTTGTGCAAAAAAGCGGTTAGCTCCTTCGGTCCTCCGATCGTTG
TCAGAAGTAAGTTGGCCGCAGTGTTATCACTCATGGTTATGGCAGCACTGCATAATTCTCTTACTGTCAT
GCCATCCGTAAGATGCTTTTCTGTGACTGGTGAGTACTCAACCAAGTCATTCTGAGAATAGTGTATGCGG
CGACCGAGTTGCTCTTGCCCGGCGTCAATACGGGATAATACCGCGCCACATAGCAGAACTTTAAAAGTGC
TCATCATTGGAAAACGTTCTTCGGGGCGAAAACTCTCAAGGATCTTACCGCTGTTGAGATCCAGTTCGAT
GTAACCCACTCGTGCACCCAACTGATCTTCAGCATCTTTTACTTTCACCAGCGTTTCTGGGTGAGCAAAA
ACAGGAAGGCAAAATGCCGCAAAAAAGGGAATAAGGGCGACACGGAAATGTTGAATACTCATACTCTTCC
TTTTTCAATATTATTGAAGCATTTATCAGGGTTATTGTCTCATGAGCGGATACATATTTGAATGTATTTA
GAAAAATAAACAAATAGGGGTTCCGCGCACATTTCCCCGAAAAGTGCCACCTGACGTCTAAGAAACCATT
ATTATCATGACATTAACCTATAAAAATAGGCGTATCACGAGGCCCTTTCGTC
